>Addgene plasmid #138557 | HypaCas9 | addgene full sequence | sequence record 274767 | Addgene NGS Result
GGCCCGAAGGAATAGAAGAAGAAGGTGGAGAGAGAGACAGAGACAGATCCATTCGATTAGTGAACGGATC
GGCACTGCGTGCGCCAATTCTGCAGACAAATGGCAGTATTCATCCACAATTTTAAAAGAAAAGGGGGGAT
TGGGGGGTACAGTGCAGGGGAAAGAATAGTAGACATAATAGCAACAGACATACAAACTAAAGAATTACAA
AAACAAATTACAAAAATTCAAAATTTTCGGGTTTATTACAGGGACAGCAGAGATCCAGTTTGGTTAATTA
GCTAGCTAGGTCTTGAAAGGAGTGGGAATTGGCTCCGGTGCCCGTCAGTGGGCAGAGCGCACATCGCCCA
CAGTCCCCGAGAAGTTGGGGGGAGGGGTCGGCAATTGATCCGGTGCCTAGAGAAGGTGGCGCGGGGTAAA
CTGGGAAAGTGATGTCGTGTACTGGCTCCGCCTTTTTCCCGAGGGTGGGGGAGAACCGTATATAAGTGCA
GTAGTCGCCGTGAACGTTCTTTTTCGCAACGGGTTTGCCGCCAGAACACAGGACCGGTTCTAGAGCGCTG
CCACCATGGACAAGAAGTACAGCATCGGCCTGGACATCGGCACCAACTCTGTGGGCTGGGCCGTGATCAC
CGACGAGTACAAGGTGCCCAGCAAGAAATTCAAGGTGCTGGGCAACACCGACCGGCACAGCATCAAGAAG
AACCTGATCGGAGCCCTGCTGTTCGACAGCGGCGAAACAGCCGAGGCCACCCGGCTGAAGAGAACCGCCA
GAAGAAGATACACCAGACGGAAGAACCGGATCTGCTATCTGCAAGAGATCTTCAGCAACGAGATGGCCAA
GGTGGACGACAGCTTCTTCCACAGACTGGAAGAGTCCTTCCTGGTGGAAGAGGATAAGAAGCACGAGCGG
CACCCCATCTTCGGCAACATCGTGGACGAGGTGGCCTACCACGAGAAGTACCCCACCATCTACCACCTGA
GAAAGAAACTGGTGGACAGCACCGACAAGGCCGACCTGCGGCTGATCTATCTGGCCCTGGCCCACATGAT
CAAGTTCCGGGGCCACTTCCTGATCGAGGGCGACCTGAACCCCGACAACAGCGACGTGGACAAGCTGTTC
ATCCAGCTGGTGCAGACCTACAACCAGCTGTTCGAGGAAAACCCCATCAACGCCAGCGGCGTGGACGCCA
AGGCCATCCTGTCTGCCAGACTGAGCAAGAGCAGACGGCTGGAAAATCTGATCGCCCAGCTGCCCGGCGA
GAAGAAGAATGGCCTGTTCGGAAACCTGATTGCCCTGAGCCTGGGCCTGACCCCCAACTTCAAGAGCAAC
TTCGACCTGGCCGAGGATGCCAAACTGCAGCTGAGCAAGGACACCTACGACGACGACCTGGACAACCTGC
TGGCCCAGATCGGCGACCAGTACGCCGACCTGTTTCTGGCCGCCAAGAACCTGTCCGACGCCATCCTGCT
GAGCGACATCCTGAGAGTGAACACCGAGATCACCAAGGCCCCCCTGAGCGCCTCTATGATCAAGAGATAC
GACGAGCACCACCAGGACCTGACCCTGCTGAAAGCTCTCGTGCGGCAGCAGCTGCCTGAGAAGTACAAAG
AGATTTTCTTCGACCAGAGCAAGAACGGCTACGCCGGCTACATTGACGGCGGAGCCAGCCAGGAAGAGTT
CTACAAGTTCATCAAGCCCATCCTGGAAAAGATGGACGGCACCGAGGAACTGCTCGTGAAGCTGAACAGA
GAGGACCTGCTGCGGAAGCAGCGGACCTTCGACAACGGCAGCATCCCCCACCAGATCCACCTGGGAGAGC
TGCACGCCATTCTGCGGCGGCAGGAAGATTTTTACCCATTCCTGAAGGACAACCGGGAAAAGATCGAGAA
GATCCTGACCTTCCGCATCCCCTACTACGTGGGCCCTCTGGCCAGGGGAAACAGCAGATTCGCCTGGATG
ACCAGAAAGAGCGAGGAAACCATCACCCCCTGGAACTTCGAGGAAGTGGTGGACAAGGGCGCTTCCGCCC
AGAGCTTCATCGAGCGGATGACCAACTTCGATAAGAACCTGCCCAACGAGAAGGTGCTGCCCAAGCACAG
CCTGCTGTACGAGTACTTCACCGTGTATAACGAGCTGACCAAAGTGAAATACGTGACCGAGGGAATGAGA
AAGCCCGCCTTCCTGAGCGGCGAGCAGAAAAAGGCCATCGTGGACCTGCTGTTCAAGACCAACCGGAAAG
TGACCGTGAAGCAGCTGAAAGAGGACTACTTCAAGAAAATCGAGTGCTTCGACTCCGTGGAAATCTCCGG
CGTGGAAGATCGGTTCAACGCCTCCCTGGGCACATACCACGATCTGCTGAAAATTATCAAGGACAAGGAC
TTCCTGGACAATGAGGAAAACGAGGACATTCTGGAAGATATCGTGCTGACCCTGACACTGTTTGAGGACA
GAGAGATGATCGAGGAACGGCTGAAAACCTATGCCCACCTGTTCGACGACAAAGTGATGAAGCAGCTGAA
GCGGCGGAGATACACCGGCTGGGGCAGGCTGAGCCGGAAGCTGATCAACGGCATCCGGGACAAGCAGTCC
GGCAAGACAATCCTGGATTTCCTGAAGTCCGACGGCTTCGCCAACAGAGCCTTCGCCGCCCTGATCGCCG
ACGACAGCCTGACCTTTAAAGAGGACATCCAGAAAGCCCAGGTGTCCGGCCAGGGCGATAGCCTGCACGA
GCACATTGCCAATCTGGCCGGCAGCCCCGCCATTAAGAAGGGCATCCTGCAGACAGTGAAGGTGGTGGAC
GAGCTCGTGAAAGTGATGGGCCGGCACAAGCCCGAGAACATCGTGATCGAAATGGCCAGAGAGAACCAGA
CCACCCAGAAGGGACAGAAGAACAGCCGCGAGAGAATGAAGCGGATCGAAGAGGGCATCAAAGAGCTGGG
CAGCCAGATCCTGAAAGAACACCCCGTGGAAAACACCCAGCTGCAGAACGAGAAGCTGTACCTGTACTAC
CTGCAGAATGGGCGGGATATGTACGTGGACCAGGAACTGGACATCAACCGGCTGTCCGACTACGATGTGG
ACCATATCGTGCCTCAGAGCTTTCTGAAGGACGACTCCATCGACAACAAGGTGCTGACCAGAAGCGACAA
GAACCGGGGCAAGAGCGACAACGTGCCCTCCGAAGAGGTCGTGAAGAAGATGAAGAACTACTGGCGGCAG
CTGCTGAACGCCAAGCTGATTACCCAGAGAAAGTTCGACAATCTGACCAAGGCCGAGAGAGGCGGCCTGA
GCGAACTGGATAAGGCCGGCTTCATCAAGAGACAGCTGGTGGAAACCCGGCAGATCACAAAGCACGTGGC
ACAGATCCTGGACTCCCGGATGAACACTAAGTACGACGAGAATGACAAGCTGATCCGGGAAGTGAAAGTG
ATCACCCTGAAGTCCAAGCTGGTGTCCGATTTCCGGAAGGATTTCCAGTTTTACAAAGTGCGCGAGATCA
ACAACTACCACCACGCCCACGACGCCTACCTGAACGCCGTCGTGGGAACCGCCCTGATCAAAAAGTACCC
TAAGCTGGAAAGCGAGTTCGTGTACGGCGACTACAAGGTGTACGACGTGCGGAAGATGATCGCCAAGAGC
GAGCAGGAAATCGGCAAGGCTACCGCCAAGTACTTCTTCTACAGCAACATCATGAACTTTTTCAAGACCG
AGATTACCCTGGCCAACGGCGAGATCCGGAAGCGGCCTCTGATCGAGACAAACGGCGAAACCGGGGAGAT
CGTGTGGGATAAGGGCCGGGATTTTGCCACCGTGCGGAAAGTGCTGAGCATGCCCCAAGTGAATATCGTG
AAAAAGACCGAGGTGCAGACAGGCGGCTTCAGCAAAGAGTCTATCCTGCCCAAGAGGAACAGCGATAAGC
TGATCGCCAGAAAGAAGGACTGGGACCCTAAGAAGTACGGCGGCTTCGACAGCCCCACCGTGGCCTATTC
TGTGCTGGTGGTGGCCAAAGTGGAAAAGGGCAAGTCCAAGAAACTGAAGAGTGTGAAAGAGCTACTGGGG
ATCACCATCATGGAAAGAAGCAGCTTCGAGAAGAATCCCATCGACTTTCTGGAAGCCAAGGGCTACAAAG
AAGTGAAAAAGGACCTGATCATCAAGCTGCCTAAGTACTCCCTGTTCGAGCTGGAAAACGGCCGGAAGAG
AATGCTGGCCTCTGCCGGCGAACTGCAGAAGGGAAACGAACTGGCCCTGCCCTCCAAATATGTGAACTTC
CTGTACCTGGCCAGCCACTATGAGAAGCTGAAGGGCTCCCCCGAGGATAATGAGCAGAAACAGCTGTTTG
TGGAACAGCACAAGCACTACCTGGACGAGATCATCGAGCAGATCAGCGAGTTCTCCAAGAGAGTGATCCT
GGCCGACGCTAATCTGGACAAAGTGCTGTCCGCCTACAACAAGCACCGGGATAAGCCCATCAGAGAGCAG
GCCGAGAATATCATCCACCTGTTTACCCTGACCAATCTGGGAGCCCCTGCCGCCTTCAAGTACTTTGACA
CCACCATCGACCGGAAGAGGTACACCAGCACCAAAGAGGTGCTGGACGCCACCCTGATCCACCAGAGCAT
CACCGGCCTGTACGAGACACGGATCGACCTGTCTCAGCTGGGAGGCGACAAGCGACCTGCCGCCACAAAG
AAGGCTGGACAGGCTAAGAAGAAGAAAGATTACAAAGACGATGACGATAAGGGATCCGGCGCAACAAACT
TCTCTCTGCTGAAACAAGCCGGAGATGTCGAAGAGAATCCTGGACCGATGGCCAAGCCTTTGTCTCAAGA
AGAATCCACCCTCATTGAAAGAGCAACGGCTACAATCAACAGCATCCCCATCTCTGAAGACTACAGCGTC
GCCAGCGCAGCTCTCTCTAGCGACGGCCGCATCTTCACTGGTGTCAATGTATATCATTTTACTGGGGGAC
CTTGTGCAGAACTCGTGGTGCTGGGCACTGCTGCTGCTGCGGCAGCTGGCAACCTGACTTGTATCGTCGC
GATCGGAAATGAGAACAGGGGCATCTTGAGCCCCTGCGGACGGTGCCGACAGGTGCTTCTCGATCTGCAT
CCTGGGATCAAAGCCATAGTGAAGGACAGTGATGGACAGCCGACGGCAGTTGGGATTCGTGAATTGCTGC
CCTCTGGTTATGTGTGGGAGGGCTAAGAATTCGATATCAAGCTTATCGGTAATCAACCTCTGGATTACAA
AATTTGTGAAAGATTGACTGGTATTCTTAACTATGTTGCTCCTTTTACGCTATGTGGATACGCTGCTTTA
ATGCCTTTGTATCATGCTATTGCTTCCCGTATGGCTTTCATTTTCTCCTCCTTGTATAAATCCTGGTTGC
TGTCTCTTTATGAGGAGTTGTGGCCCGTTGTCAGGCAACGTGGCGTGGTGTGCACTGTGTTTGCTGACGC
AACCCCCACTGGTTGGGGCATTGCCACCACCTGTCAGCTCCTTTCCGGGACTTTCGCTTTCCCCCTCCCT
ATTGCCACGGCGGAACTCATCGCCGCCTGCCTTGCCCGCTGCTGGACAGGGGCTCGGCTGTTGGGCACTG
ACAATTCCGTGGTGTTGTCGGGGAAATCATCGTCCTTTCCTTGGCTGCTCGCCTGTGTTGCCACCTGGAT
TCTGCGCGGGACGTCCTTCTGCTACGTCCCTTCGGCCCTCAATCCAGCGGACCTTCCTTCCCGCGGCCTG
CTGCCGGCTCTGCGGCCTCTTCCGCGTCTTCGCCTTCGCCCTCAGACGAGTCGGATCTCCCTTTGGGCCG
CCTCCCCGCATCGATACCGTCGACCTCGAGACCTAGAAAAACATGGAGCAATCACAAGTAGCAATACAGC
AGCTACCAATGCTGATTGTGCCTGGCTAGAAGCACAAGAGGAGGAGGAGGTGGGTTTTCCAGTCACACCT
CAGGTACCTTTAAGACCAATGACTTACAAGGCAGCTGTAGATCTTAGCCACTTTTTAAAAGAAAAGGGGG
GACTGGAAGGGCTAATTCACTCCCAACGAAGACAAGATATCCTTGATCTGTGGATCTACCACACACAAGG
CTACTTCCCTGATTGGCAGAACTACACACCAGGGCCAGGGATCAGATATCCACTGACCTTTGGATGGTGC
TACAAGCTAGTACCAGTTGAGCAAGAGAAGGTAGAAGAAGCCAATGAAGGAGAGAACACCCGCTTGTTAC
ACCCTGTGAGCCTGCATGGGATGGATGACCCGGAGAGAGAAGTATTAGAGTGGAGGTTTGACAGCCGCCT
AGCATTTCATCACATGGCCCGAGAGCTGCATCCGGACTGTACTGGGTCTCTCTGGTTAGACCAGATCTGA
GCCTGGGAGCTCTCTGGCTAACTAGGGAACCCACTGCTTAAGCCTCAATAAAGCTTGCCTTGAGTGCTTC
AAGTAGTGTGTGCCCGTCTGTTGTGTGACTCTGGTAACTAGAGATCCCTCAGACCCTTTTAGTCAGTGTG
GAAAATCTCTAGCAGGGCCCGTTTAAACCCGCTGATCAGCCTCGACTGTGCCTTCTAGTTGCCAGCCATC
TGTTGTTTGCCCCTCCCCCGTGCCTTCCTTGACCCTGGAAGGTGCCACTCCCACTGTCCTTTCCTAATAA
AATGAGGAAATTGCATCGCATTGTCTGAGTAGGTGTCATTCTATTCTGGGGGGTGGGGTGGGGCAGGACA
GCAAGGGGGAGGATTGGGAAGACAATAGCAGGCATGCTGGGGATGCGGTGGGCTCTATGGCTTCTGAGGC
GGAAAGAACCAGCTGGGGCTCTAGGGGGTATCCCC
[124 nt withheld, positions 6826-6949]
C
[91 nt withheld, positions 6951-7041]
A
[49 nt withheld, positions 7043-7091]
CCTTTGACGTTGGAGTCCACGTTCTTT
[37 nt withheld, positions 7119-7155]
ACCCTATCTCGGTCTATTCTTTTGATTTATAAGGGATTTTGCCGATTTCGGCCTATTGGTTAAAAAATGA
GCTGATTTAACAAAAATTTAACGCGAATTAATTCTGTGGAATGTGTGTCAGTTAGGGTGTGGAAAGTCCC
CAGGCTCCCCAGCAGGCAGAAGTATGCAAAGCATGCATCTCAATTAGTCAGCAACCAGGTGTGGAAAGTC
CCCAGGCTCCCCAGCAGGCAGAAGTATGCAAAGCATGCATCTCAATTAGTCAGCAACCATAGTCCCGCCC
CTAACTCCGCCCAGTTCCGCCCATTCTCCGCCCCATGGCTGACTAATTTTTTTTATTTATGCAGAGGCCG
AGGCCGCCTCTGCCTCTGAGCTATTCCAGAAGTAGTGAGGAGGCTTTTTTGGAGGCCTAGGCTTTTGCAA
AAAGCTCCCGGGAGCTTGTATATCCATTTTCGGATCTGATCAGCACGTGTTGACAATTAATCATCGGCAT
AGTATATCGGCATAGTATAATACGACAAGGTGAGGAACTAAACCATGGCCAAGTTGACCAGTGCCGTTCC
GGTGCTCACCGCGCGCGACGTCGCCGGAGCGGTCGAGTTCTGGACCGACCGGCTCGGGTTCTCCCGGGAC
TTCGTGGAGGACGACTTCGCCGGTGTGGTCCGGGACGACGTGACCCTGTTCATCAGCGCGGTCCAGGACC
AGGTGGTGCCGGACAACACCCTGGCCTGGGTGTGGGTGCGCGGCCTGGACGAGCTGTACGCCGAGTGGTC
GGAGGTCGTGTCCACGAACTTCCGGGACGCCTCCGGGCCGGCCATGACCGAGATCGGCGAGCAGCCGTGG
GGGCGGGAGTTCGCCCTGCGCGACCCGGCCGGCAACTGCGTGCACTTCGTGGCCGAGGAGCAGGACTGAC
ACGTGCTACGAGATTTCGATTCCACCGCCGCCTTCTATGAAAGGTTGGGCTTCGGAATCGTTTTCCGGGA
CGCCGGCTGGATGATCCTCCAGCGCGGGGATCTCATGCTGGAGTTCTTCGCCCACCCCAACTTGTTTATT
GCAGCTTATAATGGTTACAAATAAAGCAATAGCATCACAAATTTCACAAATAAAGCATTTTTTTCACTGC
ATTCTAGTTGTGGTTTGTCCAAACTCATCAATGTATCTTATCATGTCTGTATACCGTCGACCTCTAGCTA
GAGCTTGGCGTAATCATGGTCATAGCTGTTTCCTGTGTGAAATTGTTATCCGCTCACAATTCCACACAAC
ATACGAGCCGGAAGCATAAAGTGTAAAGCCTGGGGTGCCTAATGAGTGAGCTAACTCACATTAATTGCGT
TGCGCTCACTGCCCGCTTTCCAGTCGGGAAACCTGTCGTGCCAGCTGCATTAATGAATCGGCCAACGCGC
GGGGAGAGGCGGTTTGCGTATTGGGCGCTCTTCCGCTTCCTCGCTCACTGACTCGCTGCGCTCGGTCGTT
CGGCTGCGGCGAGCGGTATCAGCTCACTCAAAGGCGGTAATACGGTTATCCACAGAATCAGGGGATAACG
CAGGAAAGAACATGTGAGCAAAAGGCCAGCAAAAGGCCAGGAACCGTAAAAAGGCCGCGTTGCTGGCGTT
TTTCCATAGGCTCCGCCCCCCTGACGAGCATCACAAAAATCGACGCTCAAGTCAGAGGTGGCGAAACCCG
ACAGGACTATAAAGATACCAGGCGTTTCCCCCTGGAAGCTCCCTCGTGCGCTCTCCTGTTCCGACCCTGC
CGCTTACCGGATACCTGTCCGCCTTTCTCCCTTCGGGAAGCGTGGCGCTTTCTCATAGCTCACGCTGTAG
GTATCTCAGTTCGGTGTAGGTCGTTCGCTCCAAGCTGGGCTGTGTGCACGAACCCCCCGTTCAGCCCGAC
CGCTGCGCCTTATCCGGTAACTATCGTCTTGAGTCCAACCCGGTAAGACACGACTTATCGCCACTGGCAG
CAGCCACTGGTAACAGGATTAGCAGAGCGAGGTATGTAGGCGGTGCTACAGAGTTCTTGAAGTGGTGGCC
TAACTACGGCTACACTAGAAGAACAGTATTTGGTATCTGCGCTCTGCTGAAGCCAGTTACCTTCGGAAAA
AGAGTTGGTAGCTCTTGATCCGGCAAACAAACCACCGCTGGTAGCGGTGGTTTTTTTGTTTGCAAGCAGC
AGATTACGCGCAGAAAAAAAGGATCTCAAGAAGATCCTTTGATCTTTTCTACGGGGTCTGACGCTCAGTG
GAACGAAAACTCACGTTAAGGGATTTTGGTCATGAGATTATCAAAAAGGATCTTCACCTAGATCCTTTTA
AATTAAAAATGAAGTTTTAAATCAATCTAAAGTATATATGAGTAAACTTGGTCTGACAGTTACCAATGCT
TAATCAGTGAGGCACCTATCTCAGCGATCTGTCTATTTCGTTCATCCATAGTTGCCTGACTCCCCGTCGT
GTAGATAACTACGATACGGGAGGGCTTACCATCTGGCCCCAGTGCTGCAATGATACCGCGAGACCCACGC
TCACCGGCTCCAGATTTATCAGCAATAAACCAGCCAGCCGGAAGGGCCGAGCGCAGAAGTGGTCCTGCAA
CTTTATCCGCCTCCATCCAGTCTATTAATTGTTGCCGGGAAGCTAGAGTAAGTAGTTCGCCAGTTAATAG
TTTGCGCAACGTTGTTGCCATTGCTACAGGCATCGTGGTGTCACGCTCGTCGTTTGGTATGGCTTCATTC
AGCTCCGGTTCCCAACGATCAAGGCGAGTTACATGATCCCCCATGTTGTGCAAAAAAGCGGTTAGCTCCT
TCGGTCCTCCGATCGTTGTCAGAAGTAAGTTGGCCGCAGTGTTATCACTCATGGTTATGGCAGCACTGCA
TAATTCTCTTACTGTCATGCCATCCGTAAGATGCTTTTCTGTGACTGGTGAGTACTCAACCAAGTCATTC
TGAGAATAGTGTATGCGGCGACCGAGTTGCTCTTGCCCGGCGTCAATACGGGATAATACCGCGCCACATA
GCAGAACTTTAAAAGTGCTCATCATTGGAAAACGTTCTTCGGGGCGAAAACTCTCAAGGATCTTACCGCT
GTTGAGATCCAGTTCGATGTAACCCACTCGTGCACCCAACTGATCTTCAGCATCTTTTACTTTCACCAGC
GTTTCTGGGTGAGCAAAAACAGGAAGGCAAAATGCCGCAAAAAAGGGAATAAGGGCGACACGGAAATGTT
GAATACTCATACTCTTCCTTTTTCAATATTATTGAAGCATTTATCAGGGTTATTGTCTCATGAGCGGATA
CATATTTGAATGTATTTAGAAAAATAAACAAATAGGGGTTCCGCGCACATTTCCCCGAAAAGTGCCACCT
GACGTCGACGGATCGGGAGATCTCCCGATCCCCTATGGTGCACTCTCAGTACAATCTGCTCTGATGCCGC
ATAGTTAAGCCAGTATCTGCTCCCTGCTTGTGTGTTGGAGGTCGCTGAGTAGTGCGCGAGCAAAATTTAA
GCTACAACAAGGCAAGGCTTGACCGACAATTGCATGAAGAATCTGCTTAGGGTTAGGCGTTTTGCGCTGC
TTCGCGATGTACGGGCCAGATATACGCGTTGACATTGATTATTGACTAGTTATTAATAGTAATCAATTAC
GGGGTCATTAGTTCATAGCCCATATATGGAGTTCCGCGTTACATAACTTACGGTAAATGGCCCGCCTGGC
TGACCGCCCAACGACCCCCGCCCATTGACGTCAATAATGACGTATGTTCCCATAGTAACGCCAATAGGGA
CTTTCCATTGACGTCAATGGGTGGAGTATTTACGGTAAACTGCCCACTTGGCAGTACATCAAGTGTATCA
TATGCCAAGTACGCCCCCTATTGACGTCAATGACGGTAAATGGCCCGCCTGGCATTATGCCCAGTACATG
ACCTTATGGGACTTTCCTACTTGGCAGTACATCTACGTATTAGTCATCGCTATTACCATGGTGATGCGGT
TTTGGCAGTACATCAATGGGCGTGGATAGCGGTTTGACTCACGGGGATTTCCAAGTCTCCACCCCATTGA
CGTCAATGGGAGTTTGTTTTGGCACCAAAATCAACGGGACTTTCCAAAATGTCGTAACAACTCCGCCCCA
TTGACGCAAATGGGCGGTAGGCGTGTACGGTGGGAGGTCTATATAAGCAGCGCGTTTTGCCTGTACTGGG
TCTCTCTGGTTAGACCAGATCTGAGCCTGGGAGCTCTCTGGCTAACTAGGGAACCCACTGCTTAAGCCTC
AATAAAGCTTGCCTTGAGTGCTTCAAGTAGTGTGTGCCCGTCTGTTGTGTGACTCTGGTAACTAGAGATC
CCTCAGACCCTTTTAGTCAGTGTGGAAAATCTCTAGCAGTGGCGCCCGAACAGGGACTTGAAAGCGAAAG
GGAAACCAGAGGAGCTCTCTCGACGCAGGACTCGGCTTGCTGAAGCGCGCACGGCAAGAGGCGAGGGGCG
GCGACTGGTGAGTACGCCAAAAATTTTGACTAGCGGAGGCTAGAAGGAGAGAGATGGGTGCGAGAGCGTC
AGTATTAAGCGGGGGAGAATTAGATCGCGATGGGAAAAAATTCGGTTAAGGCCAGGGGGAAAGAAAAAAT
ATAAATTAAAACATATAGTATGGGCAAGCAGGGAGCTAGAACGATTCGCAGTTAATCCTGGCCTGTTAGA
AACATCAGAAGGCTGTAGACAAATACTGGGACAGCTACAACCATCCCTTCAGACAGGATCAGAAGAACTT
AGATCATTATATAATACAGTAGCAACCCTCTATTGTGTGCATCAAAGGATAGAGATAAAAGACACCAAGG
AAGCTTTAGACAAGATAGAGGAAGAGCAAAACAAAAGTAAGACCACCGCACAGCAAGCGGCCGCTGATCT
TCAGACCTGGAGGAGGAGATATGAGGGACAATTGGAGAAGTGAATTATATAAATATAAAGTAGTAAAAAT
TGAACCATTAGGAGTAGCACCCACCAAGGCAAAGAGAAGAGTGGTGCAGAGAGAAAAAAGAGCAGTGGGA
ATAGGAGCTTTGTTCCTTGGGTTCTTGGGAGCAGCAGGAAGCACTATGGGCGCAGCGTCAATGACGCTGA
CGGTACAGGCCAGACAATTATTGTCTGGTATAGTGCAGCAGCAGAACAATTTGCTGAGGGCTATTGAGGC
GCAACAGCATCTGTTGCAACTCACAGTCTGGGGCATCAAGCAGCTCCAGGCAAGAATCCTGGCTGTGGAA
AGATACCTAAAGGATCAACAGCTCCTGGGGATTTGGGGTTGCTCTGGAAAACTCATTTGCACCACTGCTG
TGCCTTGGAATGCTAGTTGGAGTAATAAATCTCTGGAACAGATTTGGAATCACACGACCTGGATGGAGTG
GGACAGAGAAATTAACAATTACACAAGCTTAATACACTCCTTAATTGAAGAATCGCAAAACCAGCAAGAA
AAGAATGAACAAGAATTATTGGAATTAGATAAATGGGCAAGTTTGTGGAATTGGTTTAACATAACAAATT
GGCTGTGGTATATAAAATTATTCATAATGATAGTAGGAGGCTTGGTAGGTTTAAGAATAGTTTTTGCTGT
ACTTTCTATAGTGAATAGAGTTAGGCAGGGATATTCACCATTATCGTTTCAGACCCACCTCCCAACCCCG
AGGGGACCCGACA
Features (pLannotate 1.2.2; 35 found; start..end, strand, type, name):
    120..237     +  misc_feature   cPPT/CTS: central polypurine tract and central termination sequence of HIV-1
    286..304     +  CDS            small t antigen (fragment): SV40 (simian virus 40) small t antigen
    330..541     +  promoter       EF-1α core promoter: core promoter for human elongation factor EF-1α
    566..2284    +  CDS            Cas9(N): N-terminal portion of Streptococcus pyogenes Cas9 (Zetsche et al., 2015)
   2171..4669    +  CDS            Cas9(C): C-terminal portion of Streptococcus pyogenes Cas9 (Zetsche et al., 2015)
   4808..5206    +  CDS            BSD: blasticidin S deaminase; Aspergillus terreus BSD; confers resistance to blasticidin
   5207..5228    +  misc_feature   MCS (fragment): pBluescript multiple cloning site
   5231..5819    +  misc_feature   WPRE: woodchuck hepatitis virus posttranscriptional regulatory element
   5756..6337    +  CDS            nef (fragment): NEF_HV1H2 - Experimental evidence at protein level: Swiss-Prot protein existence level 1. Extracellular Nef protein targets CD4(+) T-lymphocytes for apoptosis by interacting with CXCR4 surface receptors. From Human immunodeficiency virus type 1 group M subtype B (isolate HXB2) (HIV-1).
   6344..6524    +  LTR            5' LTR (truncated): truncated 5' long terminal repeat (LTR) from HIV-1
   6556..6780    +  polyA_signal   bGH poly(A) signal: bovine growth hormone polyadenylation signal
   6784..6805    +  promoter       SV40 promoter (fragment): SV40 enhancer and early promoter
   6826..7254    +  rep_origin     f1 ori (sequence partly withheld): f1 bacteriophage origin of replication; arrow indicates direction of (+) strand synthesis
   7281..7352    +  promoter       SV40 promoter (fragment): SV40 enhancer and early promoter
   7353..7424    +  promoter       SV40 promoter (fragment): SV40 enhancer and early promoter
   7428..7562    +  rep_origin     SV40 ori: SV40 origin of replication
   7624..7671    +  promoter       EM7 promoter: synthetic bacterial promoter&nbsp
   7690..8064    +  CDS            BleoR: antibiotic-binding protein; Sh ble from Streptoalloteichus hindustanus; confers resistance to bleomycin, phleomycin, and Zeocin™
   8074..8199    +  CDS            ble (fragment): BLE_KLEPN - Experimental evidence at protein level: Swiss-Prot protein existence level 1. Binding protein with a strong affinity to the bleomycin family of antibiotics. Binds to CL990; an antimitotic-antibiotic compound. From Klebsiella pneumoniae.
   8194..8315    +  polyA_signal   SV40 poly(A) signal: SV40 polyadenylation signal
   8386..8408    -  protein_bind   lac operator (fragment): The lac repressor binds to the lac operator to inhibit transcription in E. coli. This inhibition can be relieved by adding lactose or isopropyl-β-D-thiogalactopyranoside (IPTG). lac repressor encoded by lacI
   8412..8442    -  promoter       lac promoter: promoter for the E. coli lac operon
   8457..8478    -  protein_bind   CAP binding site: CAP binding activates transcription in the presence of cAMP. E. coli catabolite activator protein
   8491..8583    -  CDS            lacI (fragment): lac repressor; lacI; The lac repressor binds to the lac operator to inhibit transcription in E. coli. This inhibition can be relieved by adding lactose or isopropyl-β-D-thiogalactopyranoside (IPTG).
   8766..9354    -  rep_origin     ori: high-copy-number ColE1/pMB1/pBR322/pUC origin of replication
   9525..10385   -  CDS            AmpR: β-lactamase; bla; confers resistance to ampicillin, carbenicillin, and related antibiotics
  10386..10490   -  promoter       AmpR promoter: bla
  10549..10601   -  misc_feature   bom (fragment): basis of mobility region from pBR322
  10756..11135   +  enhancer       CMV enhancer: human cytomegalovirus immediate early enhancer
  11136..11335   +  promoter       CMV promoter: human cytomegalovirus (CMV) immediate early promoter
  11353..11533   +  LTR            5' LTR (truncated): truncated 5' long terminal repeat (LTR) from HIV-1
  11580..11705   +  misc_feature   HIV-1 Ψ: packaging signal of human immunodeficiency virus type 1
  11689..12052   +  CDS            HIV-1 gag (fragment): gag protein from human immunodeficiency virus 1; gag
  12198..12431   +  misc_feature   RRE: The Rev response element (RRE) of HIV-1 allows for Rev-dependent mRNA export from the nucleus to the cytoplasm.
  12808..70      +  CDS            Rev (fragment) (across the origin): human immunodeficiency virus 1 (HIV-1) Rev protein; rev; enhances nuclear export of unspliced and incompletely spliced viral mRNAs
