[The description below was written by a language model from this plasmid's Addgene catalogue record and pLannotate feature annotations shown in this document.]
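Description:
HypaCas9 is a lentiviral transfer plasmid built on the pFUGW backbone for stable expression of a high-fidelity Streptococcus pyogenes Cas9 variant in mammalian cells. It is about 12.9 kb and is propagated in E. coli through a high-copy ColE1/pUC-type origin with ampicillin selection (AmpR). The feature table also shows backbone elements outside the viral cassette: an f1 origin, an SV40 origin and promoter fragments, and an EM7-driven bleomycin/Zeocin resistance gene with an SV40 poly(A) signal. The catalogue lists only blasticidin as the mammalian selectable marker.

The viral genome is transcribed from a CMV enhancer/promoter fused to a truncated HIV-1 5' LTR. This is followed by the Ψ packaging signal with a gag fragment, the Rev response element for Rev-dependent nuclear export, and the cPPT/CTS. Downstream, the short EF-1α core promoter (EFS) drives a human codon-optimized Cas9 open reading frame carrying N692A, M694A, Q695A and H698A, the substitutions that define the hyper-accurate HypaCas9 variant. According to the catalogue, the protein carries a C-terminal nuclear localization signal and FLAG epitope, and is linked through a P2A self-cleaving peptide to blasticidin S deaminase, so nuclease and resistance marker come from one transcript. The NLS, FLAG and P2A are not annotated individually in the feature table. A WPRE enhances transcript expression, and the cassette ends in a truncated LTR followed by a bGH poly(A) signal.

No guide RNA cassette is annotated, so guides must be supplied separately. The associated publication concerns prediction of the sequence-specific cleavage activity of Cas9 variants, which fits use of the vector to generate blasticidin-selected HypaCas9-expressing cells.
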