Addgene plasmid #138557: HypaCas9
Purpose: Expresses human codon-optimized hyper-accurate SpCas9 and blasticidin resistance: EFS promoter-HypaCas9-NLS-FLAG-P2A-BSD
Depositing lab: Hyongbum Kim. Depositing organization: Yonsei University Health System. Publication: Prediction of the sequence-specific cleavage activity of Cas9 variants. Kim N, Kim HK, Lee S, Seo JH, Choi JW, Park J, Min S, Yoon S, Cho SR, Kim HH. Nat Biotechnol. 2020 Nov;38(11):1328-1336. doi: 10.1038/s41587-020-0537-9. Epub 2020 Jun 8. PubMed 32514125.
Backbone
  Vector backbone: pFUGW
  Total vector size (bp): 12859
  Vector type: Mammalian Expression, Lentiviral, CRISPR
  Selectable markers: Blasticidin
Growth in bacteria
  Bacterial resistance: Ampicillin, 100 μg/mL
  Growth temperature: 37°C
  Growth strain: NEB Stable
  Copy number: High Copy
Gene/Insert
  Gene/Insert name: HypaCas9 (alt name: hyper-accurate Cas9)
  Species: Synthetic
  Insert size (bp): 4641
  Mutation: N692A, M694A, Q695A, H698A
  Promoter: EFS
  Tag / fusion protein: NLS (C terminal on insert); FLAG (C terminal on insert); BSD (C terminal on insert)
  Cloning method: Gibson Cloning
  Sequencing primers: 5′ 5' - ggtcttgaaaggagtgggaattgg - 3'; 3′ 5' - CAGGTCGCTTGTCGCCTCC - 3'
Terms and licenses: Academic/Nonprofit Terms; Industry Terms: Not Available to Industry
How to cite: HypaCas9 was a gift from Hyongbum Kim (Addgene plasmid # 138557 ; http://n2t.net/addgene:138557 ; RRID:Addgene_138557)
